Addgene plasmid #75085: pMSCV-Blasticidin
Purpose: (Empty Backbone) retrovirus-mediated gene transfer into mammalian cells
Depositing lab: David Mu. Depositing organization: Cold Spring Harbor Laboratory. Publication: Oncogenic cooperation and coamplification of developmental transcription factor genes in lung cancer. Kendall J, Liu Q, Bakleh A, Krasnitz A, Nguyen KC, Lakshmi B, Gerald WL, Powers S, Mu D. Proc Natl Acad Sci U S A. 2007 Oct 16;104(42):16663-8. Epub 2007 Oct 9. 10.1073/pnas.0708286104 PubMed 17925434.
Backbone
  Vector backbone: pMSCV-Puromycin
  Backbone manufacturer: Clontech
  Modifications to backbone: Replaced the puromycin resistant gene with the blasticidin marker using HindIII and ClaI sites
  Vector type: Mammalian Expression, Retroviral
  Selectable markers: Blasticidin
Growth in bacteria
  Bacterial resistance: Ampicillin, 100 μg/mL
  Growth temperature: 37°C
  Growth strain: NEB Stable
  Copy number: Unknown
Terms and licenses: Academic/Nonprofit Terms; Industry Terms: Not Available to Industry
How to cite: pMSCV-Blasticidin was a gift from David Mu (Addgene plasmid # 75085 ; http://n2t.net/addgene:75085 ; RRID:Addgene_75085)
