[The description below was written by a language model from this plasmid's Addgene catalogue record, the feature table of its GenBank file and pLannotate feature annotations shown in this document.]
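Description:
pMSCV-Blasticidin is an empty gamma-retroviral backbone for gene transfer into mammalian cells. It was derived from the commercial pMSCV-Puromycin vector by exchanging the puromycin resistance gene for a blasticidin marker through the HindIII and ClaI sites. The full sequence record is about 6 kb. In E. coli the plasmid replicates from a high-copy ColE1/pUC-type origin and is selected with ampicillin through β-lactamase expressed from its native promoter. The annotation also picks up short remnants of lacI, lacZα, rop, bom, the tetracycline resistance gene and a lac promoter/operator. These are fragments carried over from earlier cloning vectors and have no functional role here.

The retroviral cassette is bounded by 5' and 3' long terminal repeats from murine embryonic stem cell virus. Downstream of the 5' LTR lie the MESV Ψ packaging signal and a truncated MMLV gag segment lacking its start codon, which extends the packaging region without producing Gag protein. Between this segment and the internal promoter is a short unannotated interval. A gene of interest would presumably be inserted there and transcribed from the 5' LTR, although the record does not describe the cloning sites. The mouse PGK promoter then drives the Aspergillus terreus blasticidin S deaminase gene, so transduced cells can be selected with blasticidin independently of the insert. No viral structural genes are annotated apart from the gag remnant and a short env fragment outside the LTRs, so these functions must be supplied in trans by packaging cells. The two partial GenBank records cover only the PGK promoter and BSD regions and agree with the full annotation.

The blasticidin marker makes the vector suitable for combining with constructs that carry other drug selections.
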