Features (pLannotate 1.2.2; 18 found; start..end, strand, type, name):
    676..692     -  protein_bind   lac operator: The lac repressor binds to the lac operator to inhibit transcription in E. coli. This inhibition can be relieved by adding lactose or isopropyl-β-D-thiogalactopyranoside (IPTG). lac repressor encoded by lacI
    700..730     -  promoter       lac promoter: promoter for the E. coli lac operon
    745..766     -  protein_bind   CAP binding site: CAP binding activates transcription in the presence of cAMP. E. coli catabolite activator protein
    779..871     -  CDS            lacI (fragment): lac repressor; lacI; The lac repressor binds to the lac operator to inhibit transcription in E. coli. This inhibition can be relieved by adding lactose or isopropyl-β-D-thiogalactopyranoside (IPTG).
   1054..1642    -  rep_origin     ori: high-copy-number ColE1/pMB1/pBR322/pUC origin of replication
   1813..2673    -  CDS            AmpR: β-lactamase; bla; confers resistance to ampicillin, carbenicillin, and related antibiotics
   2674..2778    -  promoter       AmpR promoter: bla
   2873..2908    +  CDS            rop (fragment): Rop protein, which maintains plasmids at low copy number; rop
   3010..3109    +  misc_feature   bom (fragment): basis of mobility region from pBR322
   3115..3264    -  CDS            lacZα (fragment): LacZα fragment of β-galactosidase; lacZ fragment
   3264..3465    -  CDS            TcR (fragment): tetracycline efflux protein; tet; confers resistance to tetracycline
   3466..3564    +  CDS            env (fragment): murine leukemia virus gPr80 envelope polyprotein precursor; env; proteolytically cleaved into gp70SU and p15TM subunits
   3606..4122    +  LTR            5' LTR: 5' long terminal repeat from murine embryonic stem cell virus
   4186..4527    +  misc_feature   MESV Ψ: packaging signal of murine embryonic stem cell virus
   4594..5010    +  CDS            gag (truncated): truncated Moloney murine leukemia virus (MMLV) gag gene lacking the start codon
   5045..5544    +  promoter       PGK promoter: mouse phosphoglycerate kinase 1 promoter
   5565..5963    +  CDS            BSD: blasticidin S deaminase; Aspergillus terreus BSD; confers resistance to blasticidin
   6010..514     +  LTR            3' LTR (across the origin): 3' long terminal repeat from murine embryonic stem cell virus
>Addgene plasmid #75085 | pMSCV-Blasticidin | addgene full sequence | sequence record 322437 | Addgene NGS Result
TGAAAGACCCCACCTGTAGGTTTGGCAAGCTAGCTTAAGTAACGCCATTTTGCAAGGCATGGAAAATACA
TAACTGAGAATAGAGAAGTTCAGATCAAGGTTAGGAACAGAGAGACAGCAGAATATGGGCCAAACAGGAT
ATCTGTGGTAAGCAGTTCCTGCCCCGGCTCAGGGCCAAGAACAGATGGTCCCCAGATGCGGTCCCGCCCT
CAGCAGTTTCTAGAGAACCATCAGATGTTTCCAGGGTGCCCCAAGGACCTGAAATGACCCTGTGCCTTAT
TTGAACTAACCAATCAGTTCGCTTCTCGCTTCTGTTCGCGCGCTTCTGCTCCCCGAGCTCAATAAAAGAG
CCCACAACCCCTCACTCGGCGCGCCAGTCCTCCGATAGACTGCGTCGCCCGGGTACCCGTGTATCCAATA
AACCCTCTTGCAGTTGCATCCGACTTGTGGTCTCGCTGTTCCTTGGGAGGGTCTCCTCTGAGTGATTGAC
TACCCGTCAGCGGGGGTCTTTCATGGGTAACAGTTTCTTGAAGTTGGAGAACAACATTCTGAGGGTAGGA
GTCGAATATTAAGTAATCCTGACTCAATTAGCCACTGTTTTGAATCCACATACTCCAATACTCCTGAAAT
AGTTCATTATGGACAGCGCAGAAAGAGCTGGGGAGAATTGTGAAATTGTTATCCGCTCACAATTCCACAC
AACATACGAGCCGGAAGCATAAAGTGTAAAGCCTGGGGTGCCTAATGAGTGAGCTAACTCACATTAATTG
CGTTGCGCTCACTGCCCGCTTTCCAGTCGGGAAACCTGTCGTGCCAGCTGCATTAATGAATCGGCCAACG
CGCGGGGAGAGGCGGTTTGCGTATTGGGCGCTCTTCCGCTTCCTCGCTCACTGACTCGCTGCGCTCGGTC
GTTCGGCTGCGGCGAGCGGTATCAGCTCACTCAAAGGCGGTAATACGGTTATCCACAGAATCAGGGGATA
ACGCAGGAAAGAACATGTGAGCAAAAGGCCAGCAAAAGGCCAGGAACCGTAAAAAGGCCGCGTTGCTGGC
GTTTTTCCATAGGCTCCGCCCCCCTGACGAGCATCACAAAAATCGACGCTCAAGTCAGAGGTGGCGAAAC
CCGACAGGACTATAAAGATACCAGGCGTTTCCCCCTGGAAGCTCCCTCGTGCGCTCTCCTGTTCCGACCC
TGCCGCTTACCGGATACCTGTCCGCCTTTCTCCCTTCGGGAAGCGTGGCGCTTTCTCATAGCTCACGCTG
TAGGTATCTCAGTTCGGTGTAGGTCGTTCGCTCCAAGCTGGGCTGTGTGCACGAACCCCCCGTTCAGCCC
GACCGCTGCGCCTTATCCGGTAACTATCGTCTTGAGTCCAACCCGGTAAGACACGACTTATCGCCACTGG
CAGCAGCCACTGGTAACAGGATTAGCAGAGCGAGGTATGTAGGCGGTGCTACAGAGTTCTTGAAGTGGTG
GCCTAACTACGGCTACACTAGAAGAACAGTATTTGGTATCTGCGCTCTGCTGAAGCCAGTTACCTTCGGA
AAAAGAGTTGGTAGCTCTTGATCCGGCAAACAAACCACCGCTGGTAGCGGTGGTTTTTTTGTTTGCAAGC
AGCAGATTACGCGCAGAAAAAAAGGATCTCAAGAAGATCCTTTGATCTTTTCTACGGGGTCTGACGCTCA
GTGGAACGAAAACTCACGTTAAGGGATTTTGGTCATGAGATTATCAAAAAGGATCTTCACCTAGATCCTT
TTAAATTAAAAATGAAGTTTTAAATCAATCTAAAGTATATATGAGTAAACTTGGTCTGACAGTTACCAAT
GCTTAATCAGTGAGGCACCTATCTCAGCGATCTGTCTATTTCGTTCATCCATAGTTGCCTGACTCCCCGT
CGTGTAGATAACTACGATACGGGAGGGCTTACCATCTGGCCCCAGTGCTGCAATGATACCGCGAGACCCA
CGCTCACCGGCTCCAGATTTATCAGCAATAAACCAGCCAGCCGGAAGGGCCGAGCGCAGAAGTGGTCCTG
CAACTTTATCCGCCTCCATCCAGTCTATTAATTGTTGCCGGGAAGCTAGAGTAAGTAGTTCGCCAGTTAA
TAGTTTGCGCAACGTTGTTGCCATTGCTACAGGCATCGTGGTGTCACGCTCGTCGTTTGGTATGGCTTCA
TTCAGCTCCGGTTCCCAACGATCAAGGCGAGTTACATGATCCCCCATGTTGTGCAAAAAAGCGGTTAGCT
CCTTCGGTCCTCCGATCGTTGTCAGAAGTAAGTTGGCCGCAGTGTTATCACTCATGGTTATGGCAGCACT
GCATAATTCTCTTACTGTCATGCCATCCGTAAGATGCTTTTCTGTGACTGGTGAGTACTCAACCAAGTCA
TTCTGAGAATAGTGTATGCGGCGACCGAGTTGCTCTTGCCCGGCGTCAATACGGGATAATACCGCGCCAC
ATAGCAGAACTTTAAAAGTGCTCATCATTGGAAAACGTTCTTCGGGGCGAAAACTCTCAAGGATCTTACC
GCTGTTGAGATCCAGTTCGATGTAACCCACTCGTGCACCCAACTGATCTTCAGCATCTTTTACTTTCACC
AGCGTTTCTGGGTGAGCAAAAACAGGAAGGCAAAATGCCGCAAAAAAGGGAATAAGGGCGACACGGAAAT
GTTGAATACTCATACTCTTCCTTTTTCAATATTATTGAAGCATTTATCAGGGTTATTGTCTCATGAGCGG
ATACATATTTGAATGTATTTAGAAAAATAAACAAATAGGGGTTCCGCGCACATTTCCCCGAAAAGTGCCA
CCTGACGTCTAAGAAACCATTATTATCATGACATTAACCTATAAAAATAGGCGTATCACGAGGCCCTTTC
GTCTCGCGCGTTTCGGTGATGACGGTGAAAACCTCTGACACATGCAGCTCCCGGAGACGGTCACAGCTTG
TCTGTAAGCGGATGCCGGGAGCAGACAAGCCCGTCAGGGCGCGTCAGCGGGTGTTGGCGGGTGTCGGGGC
TGGCTTAACTATGCGGCATCAGAGCAGATTGTACTGAGAGTGCACCATATGCGGTGTGAAATACCGCACA
GATGCGTAAGGAGAAAATACCGCATCAGGCGCCATTCGCCATTCAGGCTGCGCAACTGTTGGGAAGGGCG
ATCGGTGCGGGCCTCTTCGCTATTACGCCAGCTGGCGAAAGGGGGATGTGCTGCAAGGCGATTAAGTTGG
GTAACGCCAGGGTTTTCCCAGTCACGACGTTGTAAAACGACGGCGCAAGGAATGGTGCATGCAAGGAGAT
GGCGCCCAACAGTCCCCCGGCCACGGGGCCTGCCACCATACCCACGCCGAAACAAGCGCTCATGAGCCCG
AAGTGGCGAGCCCGATCTTCCCCATCGGTGATGTCGGCGATATAGGCGCCAGCAACCGCACCTGTGGCGC
CGGTGATGCCGGCCACGATGCGTCCGGCGTAGAGGCGATTAGTCCAATTTGTTAAAGACAGGATATCAGT
GGTCCAGGCTCTAGTTTTGACTCAACAATATCACCAGCTGAAGCCTATAGAGTACGAGCCATAGATAAAA
TAAAAGATTTTATTTAGTCTCCAGAAAAAGGGGGGAATGAAAGACCCCACCTGTAGGTTTGGCAAGCTAG
CTTAAGTAACGCCATTTTGCAAGGCATGGAAAATACATAACTGAGAATAGAGAAGTTCAGATCAAGGTTA
GGAACAGAGAGACAGCAGAATATGGGCCAAACAGGATATCTGTGGTAAGCAGTTCCTGCCCCGGCTCAGG
GCCAAGAACAGATGGTCCCCAGATGCGGTCCCGCCCTCAGCAGTTTCTAGAGAACCATCAGATGTTTCCA
GGGTGCCCCAAGGACCTGAAATGACCCTGTGCCTTATTTGAACTAACCAATCAGTTCGCTTCTCGCTTCT
GTTCGCGCGCTTCTGCTCCCCGAGCTCAATAAAAGAGCCCACAACCCCTCACTCGGCGCGCCAGTCCTCC
GATAGACTGCGTCGCCCGGGTACCCGTATTCCCAATAAAGCCTCTTGCTGTTTGCATCCGAATCGTGGAC
TCGCTGATCCTTGGGAGGGTCTCCTCAGATTGATTGACTGCCCACCTCGGGGGTCTTTCATTTGGAGGTT
CCACCGAGATTTGGAGACCCCTGCCCAGGGACCACCGACCCCCCCGCCGGGAGGTAAGCTGGCCAGCGGT
CGTTTCGTGTCTGTCTCTGTCTTTGTGCGTGTTTGTGCCGGCATCTAATGTTTGCGCCTGCGTCTGTACT
AGTTAGCTAACTAGCTCTGTATCTGGCGGACCCGTGGTGGAACTGACGAGTTCTGAACACCCGGCCGCAA
CCCTGGGAGACGTCCCAGGGACTTTGGGGGCCGTTTTTGTGGCCCGACCTGAGGAAGGGAGTCGATGTGG
AATCCGACCCCGTCAGGATATGTGGTTCTGGTAGGAGACGAGAACCTAAAACAGTTCCCGCCTCCGTCTG
AATTTTTGCTTTCGGTTTGGAACCGAAGCCGCGCGTCTTGTCTGCTGCAGCGCTGCAGCATCGTTCTGTG
TTGTCTCTGTCTGACTGTGTTTCTGTATTTGTCTGAAAATTAGGGCCAGACTGTTACCACTCCCTTAAGT
TTGACCTTAGGTCACTGGAAAGATGTCGAGCGGATCGCTCACAACCAGTCGGTAGATGTCAAGAAGAGAC
GTTGGGTTACCTTCTGCTCTGCAGAATGGCCAACCTTTAACGTCGGATGGCCGCGAGACGGCACCTTTAA
CCGAGACCTCATCACCCAGGTTAAGATCAAGGTCTTTTCACCTGGCCCGCATGGACACCCAGACCAGGTC
CCCTACATCGTGACCTGGGAAGCCTTGGCTTTTGACCCCCCTCCCTGGGTCAAGCCCTTTGTACACCCTA
AGCCTCCGCCTCCTCTTCCTCCATCCGCCCCGTCTCTCCCCCTTGAACCTCCTCGTTCGACCCCGCCTCG
ATCCTCCCTTTATCCAGCCCTCACTCCTTCTCTAGGCGCCGGAATTAGATCTCTCGAGGTTAACGAATTC
TACCGGGTAGGGGAGGCGCTTTTCCCAAGGCAGTCTGGAGCATGCGCTTTAGCAGCCCCGCTGGGCACTT
GGCGCTACACAAGTGGCCTCTGGCCTCGCACACATTCCACATCCACCGGTAGGCGCCAACCGGCTCCGTT
CTTTGGTGGCCCCTTCGCGCCACCTTCTACTCCTCCCCTAGTCAGGAAGTTCCCCCCCGCCCCGCAGCTC
GCGTCGTGCAGGACGTGACAAATGGAAGTAGCACGTCTCACTAGTCTCGTGCAGATGGACAGCACCGCTG
AGCAATGGAAGCGGGTAGGCCTTTGGGGCAGCGGCCAATAGCAGCTTTGCTCCTTCGCTTTCTGGGCTCA
GAGGCTGGGAAGGGGTGGGTCCGGGGGCGGGCTCAGGGGCGGGCTCAGGGGCGGGGCGGGCGCCCGAAGG
TCCTCCGGAGGCCCGGCATTCTGCACGCTTCAAAAGCGCACGTCTGCCGCGCTGTTCTCCTCTTCCTCAT
CTCCGGGCCTTTCGACCTGCAGCCCAAGCTTACCATGGCCAAGCCTTTGTCTCAAGAAGAATCCACCCTC
ATTGAAAGAGCAACGGCTACAATCAACAGCATCCCCATCTCTGAAGACTACAGCGTCGCCAGCGCAGCTC
TCTCTAGCGACGGCCGCATCTTCACTGGTGTCAATGTATATCATTTTACTGGGGGACCTTGTGCAGAACT
CGTGGTGCTGGGCACTGCTGCTGCTGCGGCAGCTGGCAACCTGACTTGTATCGTCGCGATCGGAAATGAG
AACAGGGGCATCTTGAGCCCCTGCGGACGGTGCCGACAGGTGCTTCTCGATCTGCATCCTGGGATCAAAG
CCATAGTGAAGGACAGTGATGGACAGCCGACGGCAGTTGGGATTCGTGAATTGCTGCCCTCTGGTTATGT
GTGGGAGGGCTAAATCGATAAAATAAAAGATTTTATTTAGTCTCCAGAAAAAGGGGGGAA
