LOCUS       Exported 857 bp ds-DNA linear SYN 17-MAY-2021
DEFINITION  retrovirus-mediated gene transfer into mammalian cells.
ACCESSION   .
VERSION     .
KEYWORDS    pMSCV-Blasticidin
SOURCE      synthetic DNA construct
  ORGANISM  synthetic DNA construct
REFERENCE   1 (bases 1 to 857)
  AUTHORS   Kendall J, Liu Q, Bakleh A, Krasnitz A, Nguyen KC, Lakshmi B, Gerald
            WL, Powers S, Mu D
  TITLE     Oncogenic cooperation and coamplification of developmental
            transcription factor genes in lung cancer.
  JOURNAL   Proc Natl Acad Sci U S A. 2007 Oct 16;104(42):16663-8. Epub 2007 Oct
            9.
  PUBMED    17925434
REFERENCE   2 (bases 1 to 857)
  AUTHORS   .
  TITLE     Direct Submission
  JOURNAL   Exported May 17, 2021 from SnapGene Server 1.1.58
            http://www.snapgene.com
FEATURES             Location/Qualifiers
     source          1..857
                     /organism="synthetic DNA construct"
                     /mol_type="other DNA"
     promoter        58..557
                     /label=PGK promoter
                     /note="mouse phosphoglycerate kinase 1 promoter"
     primer_bind     complement(93..116)
                     /label=MSCV-rev
                     /note="Murine stem cell virus, reverse primer"
     primer_bind     490..509
                     /label=mPGK-F
                     /note="Mouse PGK promoter, forward primer"
ORIGIN
        1 ccctcactcc ttctctaggc gccggaatta gatctctcga ggttaacgaa ttctaccggg
       61 taggggaggc gcttttccca aggcagtctg gagcatgcgc tttagcagcc ccgctgggca
      121 cttggcgcta cacaagtggc ctctggcctc gcacacattc cacatccacc ggtaggcgcc
      181 aaccggctcc gttctttggt ggccccttcg cgccaccttc tactcctccc ctagtcagga
      241 agttcccccc cgccccgcag ctcgcgtcgt gcaggacgtg acaaatggaa gtagcacgtc
      301 tcactagtct cgtgcagatg gacagcaccg ctgagcaatg gaagcgggta ggcctttggg
      361 gcagcggcca atagcagctt tgctccttcg ctttctgggc tcagaggctg ggaaggggtg
      421 ggtccggggg cgggctcagg ggcgggctca ggggcggggc gggcgcccga aggtcctccg
      481 gaggcccggc attctgcacg cttcaaaagc gcacgtctgc cgcgctgttc tcctcttcct
      541 catctccggg cctttcgacc tgcagcccaa gcttaccatg gccaagcctt tgtctcaaga
      601 agaatccacc ctcattgaaa gagcaacggc tacaatcaac agcatcccca tctctgaaga
      661 ctacagcgtc gccagcgcag ctctctctag cgacggccgc atcttcactg gtgtcaatgt
      721 atatcatttt actgggggac cttgtgcaga actcgtggtg ctgggcactg ctgctgctgc
      781 ggcagctggc aacctgactt gtatcgtcgc gatcggaaat gagaacaggg gcatcttgag
      841 cccctgcgga cggtgcc
//
