LOCUS       Exported 910 bp ds-DNA linear SYN 17-MAY-2021
DEFINITION  retrovirus-mediated gene transfer into mammalian cells.
ACCESSION   .
VERSION     .
KEYWORDS    pMSCV-Blasticidin
SOURCE      synthetic DNA construct
  ORGANISM  synthetic DNA construct
REFERENCE   1 (bases 1 to 910)
  AUTHORS   Kendall J, Liu Q, Bakleh A, Krasnitz A, Nguyen KC, Lakshmi B, Gerald
            WL, Powers S, Mu D
  TITLE     Oncogenic cooperation and coamplification of developmental
            transcription factor genes in lung cancer.
  JOURNAL   Proc Natl Acad Sci U S A. 2007 Oct 16;104(42):16663-8. Epub 2007 Oct
            9.
  PUBMED    17925434
REFERENCE   2 (bases 1 to 910)
  AUTHORS   .
  TITLE     Direct Submission
  JOURNAL   Exported May 17, 2021 from SnapGene Server 1.1.58
            http://www.snapgene.com
FEATURES             Location/Qualifiers
     source          1..910
                     /organism="synthetic DNA construct"
                     /mol_type="other DNA"
     CDS             40..438
                     /codon_start=1
                     /gene="Aspergillus terreus BSD"
                     /product="blasticidin S deaminase"
                     /label=BSD
                     /note="confers resistance to blasticidin"
                     /translation="MAKPLSQEESTLIERATATINSIPISEDYSVASAALSSDGRIFTG
                     VNVYHFTGGPCAELVVLGTAAAAAAGNLTCIVAIGNENRGILSPCGRCRQVLLDLHPGI
                     KAIVKDSDGQPTAVGIRELLPSGYVWEG"
ORIGIN
        1 ctcatctccg ggcctttcga cctgcagccc aagcttacca tggccaagcc tttgtctcaa
       61 gaagaatcca ccctcattga aagagcaacg gctacaatca acagcatccc catctctgaa
      121 gactacagcg tcgccagcgc agctctctct agcgacggcc gcatcttcac tggtgtcaat
      181 gtatatcatt ttactggggg accttgtgca gaactcgtgg tgctgggcac tgctgctgct
      241 gcggcagctg gcaacctgac ttgtatcgtc gcgatcggaa atgagaacag gggcatcttg
      301 agcccctgcg gacggtgccg acaggtgctt ctcgatctgc atcctgggat caaagccata
      361 gtgaaggaca gtgatggaca gccgacggca gttgggattc gtgaattgct gccctctggt
      421 tatgtgtggg agggctaaat cgataaaata aaagatttta tttagtctcc agaaaaaggg
      481 gggaatgaaa gaccccacct gtaggtttgg caagctagct taagtaacgc cattttgcaa
      541 ggcatggaaa atacataact gagaatagag aagttcagat caaggttagg aacagagaga
      601 cagcagaata tgggccaaac aggatatctg tggtaagcag ttcctgcccc ggctcagggc
      661 caagaacaga tggtccccag atgcggtccc gccctcagca gtttctagag aaccatcaga
      721 tgtttccagg gtgccccaag gacctgaaat gaccctgtgc cttatttgaa ctaaccaatc
      781 agttcgcttc tcgcttctgt tcgcgcgctt ctgctccccg agctcaataa aagagcccac
      841 aacccctcac tcggcgcgcc agtcctccga tagactgcgt cgcccgggta cccgtgtatc
      901 caataaaccc
//
